>Addgene plasmid #206199 | pAAV-Loxp-CMV-Loxp-GFP-LA | addgene full sequence | sequence record 409795 | Addgene NGS Result
CTGCGCGCTCGCTCGCTCACTGAGGCCGCCCGGGCAAAGCCCGGGCGTCGGGCGACCTTTGGTCGCCCGG
CCTCAGTGAGCGAGCGAGCGCGCAGAGAGGGAGTGGCCAACTCCATCACTAGGGGTTCCTTGTAGTTAAT
GATTAACCCGCCATGCTACTTATCTACCAGGGTAATGGGGATCCTCTAGAACTATAGATAACTTCGTATA
ATGTATGCTATACGAAGTTATCTAGCCAGATATACGCGTTGACATTGATTATTGACTAGTTATTAATAGT
AATCAATTACGGGGTCATTAGTTCATAGCCCATATATGGAGTTCCGCGTTACATAACTTACGGTAAATGG
CCCGCCTGGCTGACCGCCCAACGACCCCCGCCCATTGACGTCAATAATGACGTATGTTCCCATAGTAACG
CCAATAGGGACTTTCCATTGACGTCAATGGGTGGAGTATTTACGGTAAACTGCCCACTTGGCAGTACATC
AAGTGTATCATATGCCAAGTACGCCCCCTATTGACGTCAATGACGGTAAATGGCCCGCCTGGCATTATGC
CCAGTACATGACCTTATGGGACTTTCCTACTTGGCAGTACATCTACGTATTAGTCATCGCTATTACCATG
GTGATGCGGTTTTGGCAGTACATCAATGGGCGTGGATAGCGGTTTGACTCACGGGGATTTCCAAGTCTCC
ACCCCATTGACGTCAATGGGAGTTTGTTTTGGCACCAAAATCAACGGGACTTTCCAAAATGTCGTAACAA
CTCCGCCCCATTGACGCAAATGGGCGGTAGGCGTGTACGGTGGGAGGTCTATATAAGCAGAGCTATAACT
TCGTATAATGTATGCTATACGAAGTTATGCACTACTCCGCGGACTACTACTAGTTTCACGCGGGCCGCCA
TGGTGAGCAAGGGCGAGGAGCTGTTCACCGGGGTGGTGCCCATCCTGGTCGAGCTGGACGGCGACGTAAA
CGGCCACAAGTTCAGCGTGTCCGGCGAGGGCGAGGGCGATGCCACCTACGGCAAGCTGACCCTGAAGTTC
ATCTGCACCACCGGCAAGCTGCCCGTGCCCTGGCCCACCCTCGTGACCACCCTGACCTACGGCGTGCAGT
GCTTCAGCCGCTACCCCGACCACATGAAGCAGCACGACTTCTTCAAGTCCGCCATGCCCGAAGGCTACGT
CCAGGAGCGCACCATCTTCTTCAAGGACGACGGCAACTACAAGACCCGCGCCGAGGTGAAGTTCGAGGGC
GACACCCTGGTGAACCGCATCGAGCTGAAGGGCATCGACTTCAAGGAGGACGGCAACATCCTGGGGCACA
AGCTGGAGTACAACTACAACAGCCACAACGTCTATATCATGGCCGACAAGCAGAAGAACGGCATCAAGGT
GAACTTCAAGATCCGCCACAACATCGAGGACGGCAGCGTGCAGCTCGCCGACCACTACCAGCAGAACACC
CCCATCGGCGACGGCCCCGTGCTGCTGCCCGACAACCACTACCTGAGCACCCAGTCCGCCCTGAGCAAAG
ACCCCAACGAGAAGCGCGATCACATGGTCCTGCTGGAGTTCGTGACCGCCGCCGGGATCACTCTCGGCAT
GGACGAGCTGTACAAGATGGAGACCCCGTCCCAGCGGCGCGCCACCCGCAGCGGGGCGCAGGCCAGCTCC
ACTCCGCTGTCGCCCACCCGCATCACCCGGCTGCAGGAGAAGGAGGACCTGCAGGAGCTCAATGATCGCT
TGGCGGTCTACATCGACCGTGTGCGCTCGCTGGAAACGGAGAACGCAGGGCTGCGCCTTCGCATCACCGA
GTCTGAAGAGGTGGTCAGCCGCGAGGTGTCCGGCATCAAGGCCGCCTACGAGGCCGAGCTCGGGGATGCC
CGCAAGACCCTTGACTCAGTAGCCAAGGAGCGCGCCCGCCTGCAGCTGGAGCTGAGCAAAGTGCGTGAGG
AGTTTAAGGAGCTGAAAGCGCGCAATACCAAGAAGGAGGGTGACCTGATAGCTGCTCAGGCTCGGCTGAA
GGACCTGGAGGCTCTGCTGAACTCCAAGGAGGCCGCACTGAGCACTGCTCTCAGTGAGAAGCGCACGCTG
GAGGGCGAGCTGCATGATCTGCGGGGCCAGGTGGCCAAGCTTGAGGCAGCCCTAGGTGAGGCCAAGAAGC
AACTTCAGGATGAGATGCTGCGGCGGGTGGATGCTGAGAACAGGCTGCAGACCATGAAGGAGGAACTGGA
CTTCCAGAAGAACATCTACAGTGAGGAGCTGCGTGAGACCAAGCGCCGTCATGAGACCCGACTGGTGGAG
ATTGACAATGGGAAGCAGCGTGAGTTTGAGAGCCGGCTGGCGGATGCGCTGCAGGAACTGCGGGCCCAGC
ATGAGGACCAGGTGGAGCAGTATAAGAAGGAGCTGGAGAAGACTTATTCTGCCAAGCTGGACAATGCCAG
GCAGTCTGCTGAGAGGAACAGCAACCTGGTGGGGGCTGCCCACGAGGAGCTGCAGCAGTCGCGCATCCGC
ATCGACAGCCTCTCTGCCCAGCTCAGCCAGCTCCAGAAGCAGCTGGCAGCCAAGGAGGCGAAGCTTCGAG
ACCTGGAGGACTCACTGGCCCGTGAGCGGGACACCAGCCGGCGGCTGCTGGCGGAAAAGGAGCGGGAGAT
GGCCGAGATGCGGGCAAGGATGCAGCAGCAGCTGGACGAGTACCAGGAGCTTCTGGACATCAAGCTGGCC
CTGGACATGGAGATCCACGCCTACCGCAAGCTCTTGGAGGGCGAGGAGGAGAGGCTACGCCTGTCCCCCA
GCCCTACCTCGCAGCGCAGCCGTGGCCGTGCTTCCTCTCACTCATCCCAGACACAGGGTGGGGGCAGCGT
CACCAAAAAGCGCAAACTGGAGTCCACTGAGAGCCGCAGCAGCTTCTCACAGCACGCACGCACTAGCGGG
CGCGTGGCCGTGGAGGAGGTGGATGAGGAGGGCAAGTTTGTCCGGCTGCGCAACAAGTCCAATGAGGACC
AGTCCATGGGCAATTGGCAGATCAAGCGCCAGAATGGAGATGATCCCTTGCTGACTTACCGGTTCCCACC
AAAGTTCACCCTGAAGGCTGGGCAGGTGGTGACGATCTGGGCTGCAGGAGCTGGGGCCACCCACAGCCCC
CCTACCGACCTGGTGTGGAAGGCACAGAACACCTGGGGCTGCGGGAACAGCCTGCGTACGGCTCTCATCA
ACTCCACTGGGGAAGAAGTGGCCATGCGCAAGCTGGTGCGCTCAGTGACTGTGGTTGAGGACGACGAGGA
TGAGGATGGAGATGACCTGCTCCATCACCACCACGGCTCCCACTGCAGCAGCTCGGGGGACCCCGCTGAG
TACAACCTGCGCTCGCGCACCGTGCTGTGCGGGACCTGCGGGCAGCCTGCCGACAAGGCATCTGCCAGCG
GCTCAGGAGCCCAGGTGGGCGGACCCATCTCCTCTGGCTCTTCTGCCTCCAGTGTCACGGTCACTCGCAG
CTACCGCAGTGTGGGGGGCAGTGGGGGTGGCAGCTTCGGGGACAATCTGGTCACCCGCTCCTACCTCCTG
GGCAACTCCAGCCCCCGAACCCAGAGCCCCCAGAACTGCAGCATCATGTAAGGTACCTCTAGAGTCGACC
CGGGCGGCCTCGAGGACGGGGTGAACTACGCCTGAGGATCCGATCTTTTTCCCTCTGCCAAAAATTATGG
GGACATCATGAAGCCCCTTGAGCATCTGACTTCTGGCTAATAAAGGAAATTTATTTTCATTGCAATAGTG
TGTTGGAATTTTTTGTGTCTCTCACTCGGAAGCAATTCGTTGATCTGAATTTCGACCACCCATAATACCC
ATTACCCTGGTAGATAAGTAGCATGGCGGGTTAATCATTAACTACAAGGAACCCCTAGTGATGGAGTTGG
CCACTCCCTCTCTGCGCGCTCGCTCGCTCACTGAGGCCGGGCGACCAAAGGTCGCCCGACGCCCGGGCTT
TGCCCGGGCGGCCTCAGTGAGCGAGCGAGCGCGCAGCCTTAATTAACCTAATTCACTGGCCGTCGTTTTA
CAACGTCGTGACTGGGAAAACCCTGGCGTTACCCAACTTAATCGCCTTGCAGCACATCCCCCTTTCGCCA
GCTGGCGTAATAGCGAAGAGGCCCGCACCGATCGCCCTTCCCAACAGTTGCGCAGCCTGAATGGCGAATG
GG
[124 nt withheld, positions 4203-4326]
C
[91 nt withheld, positions 4328-4418]
A
[49 nt withheld, positions 4420-4468]
CCTTTGACGTTGGAGTCCACGTTCTTT
[37 nt withheld, positions 4496-4532]
ACCCTATCTCGGTCTATTCTTTTGATTTATAAGGGATTTTGCCGATTTCGGCCTATTGGTTAAAAAATGA
GCTGATTTAACAAAAATTTAACGCGAATTTTAACAAAATATTAACGCTTACAATTTAGGTGGCACTTTTC
GGGGAAATGTGCGCGGAACCCCTATTTGTTTATTTTTCTAAATACATTCAAATATGTATCCGCTCATGAG
ACAATAACCCTGATAAATGCTTCAATAATATTGAAAAAGGAAGAGTATGAGTATTCAACATTTCCGTGTC
GCCCTTATTCCCTTTTTTGCGGCATTTTGCCTTCCTGTTTTTGCTCACCCAGAAACGCTGGTGAAAGTAA
AAGATGCTGAAGATCAGTTGGGTGCACGAGTGGGTTACATCGAACTGGATCTCAACAGCGGTAAGATCCT
TGAGAGTTTTCGCCCCGAAGAACGTTTTCCAATGATGAGCACTTTTAAAGTTCTGCTATGTGGCGCGGTA
TTATCCCGTATTGACGCCGGGCAAGAGCAACTCGGTCGCCGCATACACTATTCTCAGAATGACTTGGTTG
AGTACTCACCAGTCACAGAAAAGCATCTTACGGATGGCATGACAGTAAGAGAATTATGCAGTGCTGCCAT
AACCATGAGTGATAACACTGCGGCCAACTTACTTCTGACAACGATCGGAGGACCGAAGGAGCTAACCGCT
TTTTTGCACAACATGGGGGATCATGTAACTCGCCTTGATCGTTGGGAACCGGAGCTGAATGAAGCCATAC
CAAACGACGAGCGTGACACCACGATGCCTGTAGCAATGGCAACAACGTTGCGCAAACTATTAACTGGCGA
ACTACTTACTCTAGCTTCCCGGCAACAATTAATAGACTGGATGGAGGCGGATAAAGTTGCAGGACCACTT
CTGCGCTCGGCCCTTCCGGCTGGCTGGTTTATTGCTGATAAATCTGGAGCCGGTGAGCGTGGGTCTCGCG
GTATCATTGCAGCACTGGGGCCAGATGGTAAGCCCTCCCGTATCGTAGTTATCTACACGACGGGGAGTCA
GGCAACTATGGATGAACGAAATAGACAGATCGCTGAGATAGGTGCCTCACTGATTAAGCATTGGTAACTG
TCAGACCAAGTTTACTCATATATACTTTAGATTGATTTAAAACTTCATTTTTAATTTAAAAGGATCTAGG
TGAAGATCCTTTTTGATAATCTCATGACCAAAATCCCTTAACGTGAGTTTTCGTTCCACTGAGCGTCAGA
CCCCGTAGAAAAGATCAAAGGATCTTCTTGAGATCCTTTTTTTCTGCGCGTAATCTGCTGCTTGCAAACA
AAAAAACCACCGCTACCAGCGGTGGTTTGTTTGCCGGATCAAGAGCTACCAACTCTTTTTCCGAAGGTAA
CTGGCTTCAGCAGAGCGCAGATACCAAATACTGTTCTTCTAGTGTAGCCGTAGTTAGGCCACCACTTCAA
GAACTCTGTAGCACCGCCTACATACCTCGCTCTGCTAATCCTGTTACCAGTGGCTGCTGCCAGTGGCGAT
AAGTCGTGTCTTACCGGGTTGGACTCAAGACGATAGTTACCGGATAAGGCGCAGCGGTCGGGCTGAACGG
GGGGTTCGTGCACACAGCCCAGCTTGGAGCGAACGACCTACACCGAACTGAGATACCTACAGCGTGAGCT
ATGAGAAAGCGCCACGCTTCCCGAAGGGAGAAAGGCGGACAGGTATCCGGTAAGCGGCAGGGTCGGAACA
GGAGAGCGCACGAGGGAGCTTCCAGGGGGAAACGCCTGGTATCTTTATAGTCCTGTCGGGTTTCGCCACC
TCTGACTTGAGCGTCGATTTTTGTGATGCTCGTCAGGGGGGCGGAGCCTATGGAAAAACGCCAGCAACGC
GGCCTTTTTACGGTTCCTGGCCTTTTGCTGGCCTTTTGCTCACATGTTCTTTCCTGCGTTATCCCCTGAT
TCTGTGGATAACCGTATTACCGCCTTTGAGTGAGCTGATACCGCTCGCCGCAGCCGAACGACCGAGCGCA
GCGAGTCAGTGAGCGAGGAAGCGGAAGAGCGCCCAATACGCAAACCGCCTCTCCCCGCGCGTTGGCCGAT
TCATTAATGCAGCTGGCACGACAGGTTTCCCGACTGGAAAGCGGGCAGTGAGCGCAACGCAATTAATGTG
AGTTAGCTCACTCATTAGGCACCCCAGGCTTTACACTTTATGCTTCCGGCTCGTATGTTGTGTGGAATTG
TGAGCGGATAACAATTTCACACAGGAAACAGCTATGACCATGATTACGCCAGATTTAATTAAGGCCTTAA
TTAGG
Features (pLannotate 1.2.2; 18 found; start..end, strand, type, name):
    198..231     -  protein_bind   loxP: Cre-mediated recombination occurs in the 8-bp core sequence (GCATACAT). Cre recombinase
    251..630     +  enhancer       CMV enhancer: human cytomegalovirus immediate early enhancer
    631..834     +  promoter       CMV promoter: human cytomegalovirus (CMV) immediate early promoter
    835..868     -  protein_bind   loxP: Cre-mediated recombination occurs in the 8-bp core sequence (GCATACAT). Cre recombinase
    910..1626    +  CDS            EGFP: EGFP is a basic (constitutively fluorescent) green fluorescent protein published in 1996, derived from Aequorea victoria. It is reported to be a rapidly-maturing weak dimer with moderate acid sensitivity.
   1627..3618    +  CDS            LMNA: LMNA_HUMAN - Also known as LMN1. Experimental evidence at protein level: Swiss-Prot protein existence level 1. Prelamin-A/C can accelerate smooth muscle cell senescence. It acts to disrupt mitosis and induce DNA damage in vascular smooth muscle cells (VSMCs), leading to mitotic failure, genomic instability, and premature senescence. From Homo sapiens (Human).
   3749..3804    +  polyA_signal   β-globin poly(A) signal: rabbit β-globin polyadenylation signal (Gil and Proudfoot, 1987)
   3897..4027    +  repeat_region  AAV2 ITR (fragment): inverted terminal repeat of adeno-associated virus serotype 2 inverted
   4041..4198    +  CDS            lacZα (fragment): LacZα fragment of β-galactosidase; lacZ fragment
   4203..4631    +  rep_origin     f1 ori (sequence partly withheld): f1 bacteriophage origin of replication; arrow indicates direction of (+) strand synthesis
   4684..4788    +  promoter       AmpR promoter: bla
   4789..5649    +  CDS            AmpR: β-lactamase; bla; confers resistance to ampicillin, carbenicillin, and related antibiotics
   5820..6408    +  rep_origin     ori: high-copy-number ColE1/pMB1/pBR322/pUC origin of replication
   6591..6683    +  CDS            lacI (fragment): lac repressor; lacI; The lac repressor binds to the lac operator to inhibit transcription in E. coli. This inhibition can be relieved by adding lactose or isopropyl-β-D-thiogalactopyranoside (IPTG).
   6696..6717    +  protein_bind   CAP binding site: CAP binding activates transcription in the presence of cAMP. E. coli catabolite activator protein
   6732..6762    +  promoter       lac promoter: promoter for the E. coli lac operon
   6770..6786    +  protein_bind   lac operator: The lac repressor binds to the lac operator to inhibit transcription in E. coli. This inhibition can be relieved by adding lactose or isopropyl-β-D-thiogalactopyranoside (IPTG). lac repressor encoded by lacI
   6847..130     -  repeat_region  AAV2 ITR (fragment) (across the origin): inverted terminal repeat of adeno-associated virus serotype 2 inverted
