[The description below was written by a language model from this plasmid's Addgene catalogue record and pLannotate feature annotations shown in this document.]
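Description:
pAAV-Loxp-CMV-Loxp-GFP-LA is a 6,847 bp adeno-associated virus transfer plasmid built by Gibson cloning on an AAV-Tnnt2-GFP-LA backbone. In it, a floxed CMV promoter drives a GFP–lamin A fusion. Two AAV2 inverted terminal repeats (annotated as fragments, one spanning the plasmid origin) bracket the expression cassette and define the DNA that is packaged into AAV particles. Outside the ITRs, the bacterial backbone carries a ColE1/pUC-type origin, an f1 origin, the AmpR β-lactamase gene for ampicillin selection, and remnants of the lac region (lacI and lacZα fragments, lac promoter/operator). The origin is annotated as a high-copy type, but the catalogue lists the plasmid as low copy. It is propagated in a recombination-deficient strain, as is usual for repeat-containing ITR plasmids.

The payload is the human cytomegalovirus immediate-early enhancer and promoter flanked by two loxP sites in the same orientation. Downstream is EGFP fused in frame to the N-terminus of human LMNA (lamin A), and the cassette ends with a rabbit β-globin polyadenylation signal. Because the loxP sites are directly repeated, Cre recombinase excises the promoter and silences the transgene, so this is a "Cre-off" design. When the vector is delivered to mice carrying the cardiomyocyte-specific Myh6-Cre transgene, cardiomyocytes delete the promoter, while non-myocytes, which lack Cre, keep it and express GFP–lamin A. According to the record, the construct is meant to restrict lamin A supplementation to non-myocyte cardiac cells. The associated work concerns cell-autonomous versus non-cell-autonomous effects in gene supplementation for Lmna-associated cardiac defects. The GFP tag allows the expressed protein to be visualised.
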