Addgene plasmid #206199: pAAV-Loxp-CMV-Loxp-GFP-LA
Purpose: Expresses GFP-lamin-A only in non-myocyte when delivered into mice carrying a cardiomyocyte-specific Myh6-Cre transgene
Depositing lab: Yuxuan Guo. Depositing organization: Peking University Health Science Center. Publication: Non-Cell-Autonomous Cardiomyocyte Regulation Complicates Gene Supplementation Therapy for Lmna-Associated Cardiac Defects in Mice. Sun Y, Guo C, Chen Z, Lin J, Yang L, Zhang Y, Wu C, Zhao D, Jardin B, Pu WT, Zhao M, Dong E, Hu X, Zhang S, Guo Y. JACC Basic Transl Sci. 2024 Aug 21;9(11):1308-1325. doi: 10.1016/j.jacbts.2024.06.004. eCollection 2024 Nov. PubMed 39619139.
Backbone
  Vector backbone: AAV-Tnnt2-GFP-LA
  Backbone manufacturer: Yuxuan Guo
  Backbone size w/o insert (bp): 4138
  Total vector size (bp): 6847
  Vector type: AAV
Growth in bacteria
  Bacterial resistance: Ampicillin, 100 μg/mL
  Growth temperature: 37°C
  Growth strain: NEB Stable
  Copy number: Low Copy
Gene/Insert
  Gene/Insert name: Lmna (alt name: lamin A/C)
  Species: H. sapiens (human)
  Insert size (bp): 2709
  Entrez Gene: LMNA (a.k.a. CDCD1, CDDC, CMD1A, CMT2B1, EMD2, FPL, FPLD, FPLD2, HGPS, IDC, LDP1, LFP, LGMD1B, LMN1, LMNC, LMNL1, MADA, PRO1)
  Promoter: CMV
  Tag / fusion protein: GFP (N terminal on insert)
  Cloning method: Gibson Cloning
  Sequencing primers: 5′ GATCACATGGTCCTGCTGG; 3′ AAGATCGGATCCTCAGGCG
Resource information
  A portion of this plasmid was derived from a plasmid made by: Lmna CDS was from Addgene #124268.
Terms and licenses: Academic/Nonprofit Terms; Industry Terms: Not Available to Industry
Depositor comments: Please visit https://www.biorxiv.org/content/10.1101/2023.07.18.549413v1 for bioRxiv preprint.
How to cite: pAAV-Loxp-CMV-Loxp-GFP-LA was a gift from Yuxuan Guo (Addgene plasmid # 206199 ; http://n2t.net/addgene:206199 ; RRID:Addgene_206199)
